Addgene plasmid #135597: pSP64-mCherry
Purpose: Expression of mCherry mRNA for microinjection into S. purpuratus
Depositing lab: Mamiko Yajima. Depositing organization: Brown University. Publication: An optogenetic approach to control protein localization during embryogenesis of the sea urchin. Uchida A, Yajima M. Dev Biol. 2018 Sep 1;441(1):19-30. doi: 10.1016/j.ydbio.2018.06.015. Epub 2018 Jun 26. PubMed 29958898.
Backbone
  Vector backbone: pSP64
  Vector type: In vitro transcription (mRNA synthesis)
Growth in bacteria
  Bacterial resistance: Ampicillin, 100 μg/mL
  Growth temperature: 37°C
  Growth strain: DH5alpha
  Copy number: High Copy
Gene/Insert
  Gene/Insert name: mCherry
  Species: Synthetic
  Promoter: Unknown
  Cloning method: Gibson Cloning
  Sequencing primers: 5′ Unknown
Terms and licenses: Academic/Nonprofit Terms; Industry Terms: Not Available to Industry
How to cite: pSP64-mCherry was a gift from Mamiko Yajima (Addgene plasmid # 135597 ; http://n2t.net/addgene:135597 ; RRID:Addgene_135597)
