[The description below was written by a language model from this plasmid's Addgene catalogue record and pLannotate feature annotations shown in this document.]
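Description:
pSP64-mCherry is an in vitro transcription plasmid built on the pSP64 backbone and used as a template for synthesizing mCherry mRNA, which is then microinjected into embryos of the sea urchin Strongylocentrotus purpuratus. It is a small (about 3.9 kb) bacterial plasmid propagated in E. coli at high copy number from a ColE1/pUC-type origin and selected with ampicillin through the β-lactamase gene and its native promoter. The annotation also picks up several non-functional backbone remnants: fragments of lacI, rop, the pBR322 bom region and the tetracycline resistance gene, plus a lac promoter/operator and CAP binding site. None of these contribute to the intended use.

The catalogue entry lists the promoter as unknown, but the sequence annotation places a bacteriophage SP6 promoter at the start of the transcription unit, consistent with the pSP64 backbone. Downstream of it, the mCherry coding sequence (a monomeric red fluorescent DsRed derivative, mammalian codon-optimized and inserted by Gibson assembly) is flanked by the 5′ and 3′ untranslated regions of the Xenopus laevis major β-globin gene. The 5′ UTR acts as a translational enhancer, and this kind of globin UTR framing is commonly used to improve the translation and stability of injected synthetic transcripts. The annotation tool labels the mCherry match as a fragment, so it may differ slightly from the reference sequence at its ends. SP6 RNA polymerase transcription of this cassette yields a message whose translation in the embryo gives red fluorescence. The record ties the plasmid to work on optogenetic control of protein localization during sea urchin embryogenesis, but it does not state the specific role of the untagged mCherry there.
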