Features (pLannotate 1.2.2; 14 found; start..end, strand, type, name):
      1..19      +  promoter       SP6 promoter: promoter for bacteriophage SP6 RNA polymerase
     31..73      +  5'UTR          Xenopus globin 5'-UTR: translational enhancer from the 5'-UTR of the major beta-globin gene of Xenopus laevis
    104..813     +  CDS            mCherry (fragment): monomeric derivative of DsRed fluorescent protein (Shaner et al., 2004) mammalian codon-optimized
    850..975     +  3'UTR          Xenopus globin 3'-UTR: 3'-UTR of the major beta-globin gene of Xenopus laevis
   1055..1071    -  protein_bind   lac operator: The lac repressor binds to the lac operator to inhibit transcription in E. coli. This inhibition can be relieved by adding lactose or isopropyl-β-D-thiogalactopyranoside (IPTG). lac repressor encoded by lacI
   1079..1109    -  promoter       lac promoter: promoter for the E. coli lac operon
   1124..1145    -  protein_bind   CAP binding site: CAP binding activates transcription in the presence of cAMP. E. coli catabolite activator protein
   1158..1250    -  CDS            lacI (fragment): lac repressor; lacI; The lac repressor binds to the lac operator to inhibit transcription in E. coli. This inhibition can be relieved by adding lactose or isopropyl-β-D-thiogalactopyranoside (IPTG).
   1433..2021    -  rep_origin     ori: high-copy-number ColE1/pMB1/pBR322/pUC origin of replication
   2192..3052    -  CDS            AmpR: β-lactamase; bla; confers resistance to ampicillin, carbenicillin, and related antibiotics
   3053..3157    -  promoter       AmpR promoter: bla
   3252..3287    +  CDS            rop (fragment): Rop protein, which maintains plasmids at low copy number; rop
   3389..3437    +  misc_feature   bom (fragment): basis of mobility region from pBR322
   3438..3717    -  CDS            TcR (fragment): tetracycline efflux protein; tet; confers resistance to tetracycline
>Addgene plasmid #135597 | pSP64-mCherry | addgene full sequence | sequence record 268883 | Addgene NGS Result
ATTTAGGTGACACTATAGAATACAAGCTTGCTTGTTCTTTTTGCAGAAGCTCAGAATAAACGCTCAACTT
TGGCAGATCTGATCATGCCATGGTTCGGGCCCTATGGTGAGCAAGGGCGAGGAGGATAACATGGCCATCA
TCAAGGAGTTCATGCGCTTCAAGGTGCACATGGAGGGCTCCGTGAACGGCCACGAGTTCGAGATCGAGGG
CGAGGGCGAGGGCCGCCCCTACGAGGGCACCCAGACCGCCAAGCTGAAGGTGACCAAGGGTGGCCCCCTG
CCCTTCGCCTGGGACATCCTGTCCCCTCAGTTCATGTACGGCTCCAAGGCCTACGTGAAGCACCCCGCCG
ACATCCCCGACTACTTGAAGCTGTCCTTCCCCGAGGGCTTCAAGTGGGAGCGCGTGATGAACTTCGAGGA
CGGCGGCGTGGTGACCGTGACCCAGGACTCCTCCCTGCAGGACGGCGAGTTCATCTACAAGGTGAAGCTG
CGCGGCACCAACTTCCCCTCCGACGGCCCCGTAATGCAGAAGAAGACCACGGGCTGGGAGGCCTCCTCCG
AGCGGATGTACCCCGAGGACGGCGCCCTGAAGGGCGAGATCAAGCAGAGGCTGAAGCTGAAGGACGGCGG
CCACTACGACGCTGAGGTCAAGACCACCTACAAGGCCAAGAAGCCCGTGCAGCTGCCCGGCGCCTACAAC
GTCAACATCAAGTTGGACATCACCTCCCACAACGAGGACTACACCATCGTGGAACAGTACGAACGCGCCG
AGGGCCGCCACTCCACCGGCGGCATGGACGAGCTGTACAAGTAATAAACTAGTGACTGACTAGGATCTGG
TTACCACTAAACCAGCCTCAAGAACACCCGAATGGAGTCTCTAAGCTACATAATACCAACTTACACTTTA
CAAAATGTTGTCCCCCAAAATGTAGCCATTCGTATCTGCTCCTAATAAAAAGAAAGTTTCTTCACCCCCC
CTGCAGGTCGACTCTAGAGGATCCCCGGGCGAGCTCGAATTCGTAATCATGTCATAGCTGTTTCCTGTGT
GAAATTGTTATCCGCTCACAATTCCACACAACATACGAGCCGGAAGCATAAAGTGTAAAGCCTGGGGTGC
CTAATGAGTGAGCTAACTCACATTAATTGCGTTGCGCTCACTGCCCGCTTTCCAGTCGGGAAACCTGTCG
TGCCAGCTGCATTAATGAATCGGCCAACGCGCGGGGAGAGGCGGTTTGCGTATTGGGCGCTCTTCCGCTT
CCTCGCTCACTGACTCGCTGCGCTCGGTCGTTCGGCTGCGGCGAGCGGTATCAGCTCACTCAAAGGCGGT
AATACGGTTATCCACAGAATCAGGGGATAACGCAGGAAAGAACATGTGAGCAAAAGGCCAGCAAAAGGCC
AGGAACCGTAAAAAGGCCGCGTTGCTGGCGTTTTTCCATAGGCTCCGCCCCCCTGACGAGCATCACAAAA
ATCGACGCTCAAGTCAGAGGTGGCGAAACCCGACAGGACTATAAAGATACCAGGCGTTTCCCCCTGGAAG
CTCCCTCGTGCGCTCTCCTGTTCCGACCCTGCCGCTTACCGGATACCTGTCCGCCTTTCTCCCTTCGGGA
AGCGTGGCGCTTTCTCATAGCTCACGCTGTAGGTATCTCAGTTCGGTGTAGGTCGTTCGCTCCAAGCTGG
GCTGTGTGCACGAACCCCCCGTTCAGCCCGACCGCTGCGCCTTATCCGGTAACTATCGTCTTGAGTCCAA
CCCGGTAAGACACGACTTATCGCCACTGGCAGCAGCCACTGGTAACAGGATTAGCAGAGCGAGGTATGTA
GGCGGTGCTACAGAGTTCTTGAAGTGGTGGCCTAACTACGGCTACACTAGAAGAACAGTATTTGGTATCT
GCGCTCTGCTGAAGCCAGTTACCTTCGGAAAAAGAGTTGGTAGCTCTTGATCCGGCAAACAAACCACCGC
TGGTAGCGGTGGTTTTTTTGTTTGCAAGCAGCAGATTACGCGCAGAAAAAAAGGATCTCAAGAAGATCCT
TTGATCTTTTCTACGGGGTCTGACGCTCAGTGGAACGAAAACTCACGTTAAGGGATTTTGGTCATGAGAT
TATCAAAAAGGATCTTCACCTAGATCCTTTTAAATTAAAAATGAAGTTTTAAATCAATCTAAAGTATATA
TGAGTAAACTTGGTCTGACAGTTACCAATGCTTAATCAGTGAGGCACCTATCTCAGCGATCTGTCTATTT
CGTTCATCCATAGTTGCCTGACTCCCCGTCGTGTAGATAACTACGATACGGGAGGGCTTACCATCTGGCC
CCAGTGCTGCAATGATACCGCGAGACCCACGCTCACCGGCTCCAGATTTATCAGCAATAAACCAGCCAGC
CGGAAGGGCCGAGCGCAGAAGTGGTCCTGCAACTTTATCCGCCTCCATCCAGTCTATTAATTGTTGCCGG
GAAGCTAGAGTAAGTAGTTCGCCAGTTAATAGTTTGCGCAACGTTGTTGCCATTGCTACAGGCATCGTGG
TGTCACGCTCGTCGTTTGGTATGGCTTCATTCAGCTCCGGTTCCCAACGATCAAGGCGAGTTACATGATC
CCCCATGTTGTGCAAAAAAGCGGTTAGCTCCTTCGGTCCTCCGATCGTTGTCAGAAGTAAGTTGGCCGCA
GTGTTATCACTCATGGTTATGGCAGCACTGCATAATTCTCTTACTGTCATGCCATCCGTAAGATGCTTTT
CTGTGACTGGTGAGTACTCAACCAAGTCATTCTGAGAATAGTGTATGCGGCGACCGAGTTGCTCTTGCCC
GGCGTCAATACGGGATAATACCGCGCCACATAGCAGAACTTTAAAAGTGCTCATCATTGGAAAACGTTCT
TCGGGGCGAAAACTCTCAAGGATCTTACCGCTGTTGAGATCCAGTTCGATGTAACCCACTCGTGCACCCA
ACTGATCTTCAGCATCTTTTACTTTCACCAGCGTTTCTGGGTGAGCAAAAACAGGAAGGCAAAATGCCGC
AAAAAAGGGAATAAGGGCGACACGGAAATGTTGAATACTCATACTCTTCCTTTTTCAATATTATTGAAGC
ATTTATCAGGGTTATTGTCTCATGAGCGGATACATATTTGAATGTATTTAGAAAAATAAACAAATAGGGG
TTCCGCGCACATTTCCCCGAAAAGTGCCACCTGACGTCTAAGAAACCATTATTATCATGACATTAACCTA
TAAAAATAGGCGTATCACGAGGCCCTTTCGTCTCGCGCGTTTCGGTGATGACGGTGAAAACCTCTGACAC
ATGCAGCTCCCGGAGACGGTCACAGCTTGTCTGTAAGCGGATGCCGGGAGCAGACAAGCCCGTCAGGGCG
CGTCAGCGGGTGTTGGCGGGTGTCGGGGCTGGCTTAACTATGCGGCATCAGAGCAGATTGTACTGAGAGT
GCACCATTCGACGCTCTCCCTTATGCGACTCCTGCATTAGGAAGCAGCCCAGTAGTAGGTTGAGGCCGTT
GAGCACCGCCGCCGCAAGGAATGGTGCATGCAAGGAGATGGCGCCCAACAGTCCCCCGGCCACGGGGCCT
GCCACCATACCCACGCCGAAACAAGCGCTCATGAGCCCGAAGTGGCGAGCCCGATCTTCCCCATCGGTGA
TGTCGGCGATATAGGCGCCAGCAACCGCACCTGTGGCGCCGGTGATGCCGGCCACGATGCGTCCGGCGTA
GAGGATCTGGCTAGCGATGACCCTGCTGATTGGTTCGCTGACCATTTCCGGGTGCGGGACGGCGTTACCA
GAAACTCAGAAGGTTCGTCCAACCAAACCGACTCTGACGGCAGTTTACGAGAGAGATGATAGGGTCTGCT
TCAGTAAGCCAGATGCTACACAATTAGGCTTGTACATATTGTCGTTAGAACGCGGCTACAATTAATACAT
AACCTTATGTATCATACACATACG
